>Addgene plasmid #152847 | pGBW-m4133507 | depositor full sequence | sequence record 295859 | Full Sequence
CACCATGGGTTTTAGAAAAATGGCATTCCCATCTGGTAAAGTTGAGGGTTGTATGGTACAAGTAACTTGT
GGTACAACTACACTTAACGGTCTTTGGCTTGATGACGTAGTTTACTGTCCAAGACATGTGATCTGCACCT
CTGAAGACATGCTTAACCCTAATTATGAAGATTTACTCATTCGTAAGTCTAATCATAATTTCTTGGTACA
GGCTGGTAATGTTCAACTCAGGGTTATTGGACATTCTATGCAAAATTGTGTACTTAAGCTTAAGGTTGAT
ACAGCCAATCCTAAGACACCTAAGTATAAGTTTGTTCGCATTCAACCAGGACAGACTTTTTCAGTGTTAG
CTTGTTACAATGGTTCACCATCTGGTGTTTACCAATGTGCTATGAGGCCCAATTTCACTATTAAGGGTTC
ATTCCTTAATGGTTCATGTGGTAGTGTTGGTTTTAACATAGATTATGACTGTGTCTCTTTTTGTTACATG
CACCATATGGAATTACCAACTGGAGTTCATGCTGGCACAGACTTAGAAGGTAACTTTTATGGACCTTTTG
TTGACAGGCAAACAGCACAAGCAGCTGGTACGGACACAACTATTACAGTTAATGTTTTAGCTTGGTTGTA
CGCTGCTGTTATAAATGGAGACAGGTGGTTTCTCAATCGATTTACCACAACTCTTAATGACTTTAACCTT
GTGGCTATGAAGTACAATTATGAACCTCTAACACAAGACCATGTTGACATACTAGGACCTCTTTCTGCTC
AAACTGGAATTGCCGTTTTAGATATGTGTGCTTCATTAAAAGAATTACTGCAAAATGGTATGAATGGACG
TACCATATTGGGTAGTGCTTTATTAGAAGATGAATTTACACCTTTTGATGTTGTTAGACAATGCTCAGGT
GTTACTTTCGAAAACCTTTACTTTCAGTCGAAGAGGCGATGGAAAAAGAATTTTATCGCGGTGAGTGCAG
CCAACAGATTCAAAAAGATATCCTCGTCTGGTGCCCTCTAAGGATCCGCAGGCCTCTGCTAGCTTGACTG
ACTGAGATACAGCGTACCTTCAGCTCACAGACATGATAAGATACATTGATGAGTTTGGACAAACCACAAC
TAGAATGCAGTGAAAAAAATGCTTTATTTGTGAAATTTGTGATGCTATTGCTTTATTTGTAACCATTATA
AGCTGCAATAAACAAGTTAACAACAACAATTGCATTCATTTTATGTTTCAGGTTCAGGGGGAGGTGTGGG
AGGTTTTTTAAAGCAAGTAAAACCTCTACAAATGTGGTATTGGCCCATCTCTATCGGTATCGTAGCATAA
CCCCTTGGGGCCTCTAAACGGGTCTTGAGGGGTTTTTTGTGCCCCTCGGGCCGGATTGCTATCTACCGGC
ATTGGCGCAGAAAAAAATGCCTGATGCGACGCTGCGCGTCTTATACTCCCACATATGCCAGATTCAGCAA
CGGATACGGCTTCCCCAACTTGCCCACTTCCATACGTGTCCTCCTTACCAGAAATTTATCCTTAAGGTCG
TCAGCTATCCTGCAGGCGATCTCTCGATTTCGATCAAGACATTCCTTTAATGGTCTTTTCTGGACACCAC
TAGGGGTCAGAAGTAGTTCATCAAACTTTCTTCCCTCCCTAATCTCATTGGTTACCTTGGGCTATCGAAA
CTTAATTAACCAGTCAAGTCAGCTACTTGGCGAGATCGACTTGTCTGGGTTTCGACTACGCTCAGAATTG
CGTCAGTCAAGTTCGATCTGGTCCTTGCTATTGCACCCGTTCTCCGATTACGAGTTTCATTTAAATCATG
TGAGCAAAAGGCCAGCAAAAGGCCAGGAACCGTAAAAAGGCCGCGTTGCTGGCGTTTTTCCATAGGCTCC
GCCCCCCTGACGAGCATCACAAAAATCGACGCTCAAGTCAGAGGTGGCGAAACCCGACAGGACTATAAAG
ATACCAGGCGTTTCCCCCTGGAAGCTCCCTCGTGCGCTCTCCTGTTCCGACCCTGCCGCTTACCGGATAC
CTGTCCGCCTTTCTCCCTTCGGGAAGCGTGGCGCTTTCTCATAGCTCACGCTGTAGGTATCTCAGTTCGG
TGTAGGTCGTTCGCTCCAAGCTGGGCTGTGTGCACGAACCCCCCGTTCAGCCCGACCGCTGCGCCTTATC
CGGTAACTATCGTCTTGAGTCCAACCCGGTAAGACACGACTTATCGCCACTGGCAGCAGCCACTGGTAAC
AGGATTAGCAGAGCGAGGTATGTAGGCGGTGCTACAGAGTTCTTGAAGTGGTGGCCTAACTACGGCTACA
CTAGAAGAACAGTATTTGGTATCTGCGCTCTGCTGAAGCCAGTTACCTTCGGAAAAAGAGTTGGTAGCTC
TTGATCCGGCAAACAAACCACCGCTGGTAGCGGTGGTTTTTTTGTTTGCAAGCAGCAGATTACGCGCAGA
AAAAAAGGATCTCAAGAAGATCCTTTGATCTTTTCTACGGGGTCTGACGCTCAGTGGAACGAAAACTCAC
GTTAAGGGATTTTGGTCATGAGATTATCAAAAAGGATCTTCACCTAGATCCTTTTAAATTAAAAATGAAG
TTTTAAATCAATCTAAAGTATATATGAGTAAACTTGGTCTGACAGTTACCAATGCTTAATCAGTGAGGCA
CCTATCTCAGCGATCTGTCTATTTCGTTCATCCATAGTTGCATTTAAATTTCCGAACTCTCCAAGGCCCT
CGTCGGAAAATCTTCAAACCTTTCGTCCGATCCATCTTGCAGGCTACCTCTCGAACGAACTATCGCAAGT
CTCTTGGCCGGCCTTGCGCCTTGGCTATTGCTTGGCAGCGCCTATCGCCAGGTATTACTCCAATCCCGAA
TATCCGAGATCGGGATCACCCGAGAGAAGTTCAACCTACATCCTCAATCCCGATCTATCCGAGATCCGAG
GAATATCGAAATCGGGGCGCGCCTGGCCTCCGCGCCGGGTTTTGGCGCCTCCCGCGGGCGCCCCCCTCGT
CACGGCGAGCGCTGCCACGTCAGACGAAGGGCGCAGGAGCGTCCTGATCCTTCCGCCCGGACGCTCAGGA
CAGCGGCCCGCTGCTCATAAGACTCGGCCTTAGAACCCCAGTATCAGCAGAAGGACATTTTAGGACGGGA
CTTGGGTGACTCTAGGGCACTGGTTTTCTTTCCAGAGAGCGGAACAGGCGAGGAAAAGTAGTCCCTTCTC
GGCGATTCTGCGGAGGGATCTCCGTGGGGCGGTGAACGCCGATGATTATATAAGGACGCGCCGGGTGTGG
CACAGCTAGTTCCGTCGCAGCCGGGATTTGGGTCGCGGTTCTTGTTTGTGGATCGCTGTGATCGTCACTT
GGTGAGTAGCGGGCTGCTGGGCTGGCCGGGGCTTTCGTGGCCGCCGGGCCGCTCGGTGGGACGGAAGCGT
GTGGAGAGACCGCCAAGGGCTGTAGTCTGGGTCCGCGAGCAAGGTTGCCCTGAACTGGGGGTTGGGGGGA
GCGCAGCAAAATGGCGGCTGTTCCCGAGTCTTGAATGGAAGACGCTTGTGAGGCGGGCTGTGAGGTCGTT
GAAACAAGGTGGGGGGCATGGTGGGCGGCAAGAACCCAAGGTCTTGAGCCCTTCGCTAATGCGGGAAAGC
TCTTATTCGGGTGAGATGGGCTGGGCACCATCTGGGGACCCTGACGTGAAGTTTGTCACTGACTGGAGAA
CTCGGTTTGTCGTCTGTTGCGGGGGCGGCAGTTATGGCGGTGCCGTTGGGCAGTGCACCCGTACCTTTGG
GAGCGCGCGCCCTCGTCGTGTCGTGACGTCACCCGTTCTGTTGGCTTATAATGCAGGGTGGGGCCACCTG
CCGGTAGGTGTGCGGTAGGCTTTTCTCCGTCGCAGGACGCAGGGTTCGGGCCTAGGGTAGGCTCTCCTGA
ATCGACAGGCGCCGGACCTCTGGTGAGGGGAGGGATAAGTGAGGCGTCAGTTTCTTTGGTCGGTTTTATG
TACCTATCTTCTTAAGTAGCTGAAGCTCCGGTTTTGAACTATGCGCTCGGGGTTGGCGAGTGTGTTTTGT
GAAGTTTTTTAGGCACCTTTTGAAATGTAATCATTTGGGTCAATATGTAATTTTCAGTGTTAGACTTGTA
AATTGTCCGCTAAATTCTGGCCGTTTTTGGCTTTTTTGTTAGACAACATGGGTAAAAAGCCTGAACTCAC
CGCGACGTCTGTCGAGAAGTTTCTGATCGAAAAGTTCGACAGCGTCTCCGACCTGATGCAGCTCTCGGAG
GGCGAAGAATCTCGTGCTTTCAGCTTCGATGTAGGAGGGCGTGGATATGTCCTGCGGGTAAATAGCTGCG
CCGATGGTTTCTACAAAGATCGTTATGTTTATCGGCACTTTGCATCCGCCGCGCTCCCGATTCCGGAAGT
GCTTGACATTGGGGAGTTCAGCGAGAGCCTGACCTATTGCATCTCCCGCCGTGCACAGGGTGTCACGTTG
CAAGACCTGCCTGAAACCGAACTGCCCGCTGTTCTGCAGCCGGTCGCGGAGGCAATGGATGCCATCGCTG
CCGCCGATCTTAGCCAGACGAGCGGGTTCGGCCCATTCGGACCGCAAGGAATCGGTCAATACACTACATG
GCGTGATTTCATATGCGCGATTGCTGATCCCCATGTGTATCACTGGCAAACTGTGATGGACGACACCGTC
AGTGCGTCCGTCGCGCAGGCTCTCGATGAGCTGATGCTTTGGGCCGAGGACTGCCCCGAAGTCCGGCACC
TCGTGCACGCGGATTTCGGCTCCAACAATGTCCTGACGGACAATGGCCGCATAACAGCGGTCATTGACTG
GAGCGAGGCGATGTTCGGGGATTCCCAATACGAGGTCGCCAACATCTTCTTCTGGAGGCCGTGGTTGGCT
TGTATGGAGCAGCAGACGCGCTACTTCGAGCGGAGGCATCCGGAGCTTGCAGGATCGCCCCGGCTCCGGG
CGTATATGCTCCGCATTGGTCTTGACCAACTCTATCAGAGCTTGGTTGACGGCAATTTCGATGATGCAGC
TTGGGCGCAGGGTCGATGCGACGCAATCGTCCGATCCGGAGCCGGGACTGTCGGGCGTACACAAATCGCC
CGCAGAAGCGCCGCCGTCTGGACCGATGGCTGTGTAGAAGTACTCGCCGATAGTGGAAACCGACGCCCCA
GCACTCGTCCGAGGGCAAAGGAATAAGCTAGTATGTAAGCCTAGTCTTAGATAATAAAATCGCTATCCAT
CGAAGATGGATGTGTGTTGGTTTTTTGTGTGTGTAACGCTAGGCGCGCCTGGTGTACCGAGAACGATCCT
CTCAGTGCGAGTCTCGACGATCCATATCGTTGCTTGGCAGTCAGCCAGTCGGAATCCAGCTTGGGACCCA
GGAAGTCCAATCGTCAGATATTGTACTCAAGCCTGGTCACGGCAGCGTACCGATCTGTTTAAACCTAGAT
ATTGATAGTCTGATCGGTCAACGTATAATCGAGTCCTAGCTTTTGCAAACATCTATCAAGAGACAGGATC
AGCAGGAGGCTTTCGCATGAGTATTCAACATTTCCGTGTCGCCCTTATTCCCTTTTTTGCGGCATTTTGC
CTTCCTGTTTTTGCTCACCCAGAAACGCTGGTGAAAGTAAAAGATGCTGAAGATCAGTTGGGTGCGCGAG
TGGGTTACATCGAACTGGATCTCAACAGCGGTAAGATCCTTGAGAGTTTTCGCCCCGAAGAACGCTTTCC
AATGATGAGCACTTTTAAAGTTCTGCTATGTGGCGCGGTATTATCCCGTATTGACGCCGGGCAAGAGCAA
CTCGGTCGCCGCATACACTATTCTCAGAATGACTTGGTTGAGTATTCACCAGTCACAGAAAAGCATCTTA
CGGATGGCATGACAGTAAGAGAATTATGCAGTGCTGCCATAACCATGAGTGATAACACTGCGGCCAACTT
ACTTCTGACAACGATTGGAGGACCGAAGGAGCTAACCGCTTTTTTGCACAACATGGGGGATCATGTAACT
CGCCTTGATCGTTGGGAACCGGAGCTGAATGAAGCCATACCAAACGACGAGCGTGACACCACGATGCCTG
TAGCAATGGCAACAACCTTGCGTAAACTATTAACTGGCGAACTACTTACTCTAGCTTCCCGGCAACAGTT
GATAGACTGGATGGAGGCGGATAAAGTTGCAGGACCACTTCTGCGCTCGGCCCTTCCGGCTGGCTGGTTT
ATTGCTGATAAATCTGGAGCCGGTGAGCGTGGGTCTCGCGGTATCATTGCAGCACTGGGGCCAGATGGTA
AGCCCTCCCGTATCGTAGTTATCTACACGACGGGGAGTCAGGCAACTATGGATGAACGAAATAGACAGAT
CGCTGAGATAGGTGCCTCACTGATTAAGCATTGGTAACCGATTCTAGGTGCATTGGCGCAGAAAAAAATG
CCTGATGCGACGCTGCGCGTCTTATACTCCCACATATGCCAGATTCAGCAACGGATACGGCTTCCCCAAC
TTGCCCACTTCCATACGTGTCCTCCTTACCAGAAATTTATCCTTAAGATCGTTTAAACTCGACTCTGGCT
CTATCGAATCTCCGTCGTTTCGAGCTTACGCGAACAGCCGTGGCGCTCATTTGCTCGTCGGGCATCGAAT
CTCGTCAGCTATCGTCAGCTTACCTTTTTGGCAGCGATCGCGGCTCCCGACATCTTGGACCATTAGCTCC
ACAGGTATCTTCTTCCCTCTAGTGGTCATAACAGCAGCTTCAGCTACCTCTCAATTCAAAAAACCCCTCA
AGACCCGTTTAGAGGCCCCAAGGGGTTATGCTATCAATCGTTGCGTTACACACACAAAAAACCAACACAC
ATCCATCTTCGATGGATAGCGATTTTATTATCTAACTGCTGATCGAGTGTAGCCAGATCTAGTAATCAAT
TACGGGGTCATTAGTTCATAGCCCATATATGGAGTTCCGCGTTACATAACTTACGGTAAATGGCCCGCCT
GGCTGACCGCCCAACGACCCCCGCCCATTGACGTCAATAATGACGTATGTTCCCATAGTAACGCCAATAG
GGACTTTCCATTGACGTCAATGGGTGGAGTATTTACGGTAAACTGCCCACTTGGCAGTACATCAAGTGTA
TCATATGCCAAGTACGCCCCCTATTGACGTCAATGACGGTAAATGGCCCGCCTGGCATTATGCCCAGTAC
ATGACCTTATGGGACTTTCCTACTTGGCAGTACATCTACGTATTAGTCATCGCTATTACCATGCTGATGC
GGTTTTGGCAGTACATCAATGGGCGTGGATAGCGGTTTGACTCACGGGGATTTCCAAGTCTCCACCCCAT
TGACGTCAATGGGAGTTTGTTTTGGCACCAAAATCAACGGGACTTTCCAAAATGTCGTAACAACTCCGCC
CCATTGACGCAAATGGGCGGTAGGCGTGTACGGTGGGAGGTCTATATAAGCAGAGCTGGTTTAGTGAACC
GTCAGATCAGATCTTTGTCGATCCTACCATCCACTCGACACACCCGCCAGCGGCCGC
Features (pLannotate 1.2.2; 20 found; start..end, strand, type, name):
      8..922     +  CDS            R1A_SARS2 (fragment): Experimental evidence at protein level: Swiss-Prot protein existence level 1. [Non-structural protein 10]: Plays a pivotal role in viral transcription by stimulating both nsp14 3'-5' exoribonuclease and nsp16 2'-O-methyltransferase activities. Therefore plays an essential role in viral mRNAs cap methylation. From Severe acute respiratory syndrome coronavirus 2 (2019-nCoV) (SARS-CoV-2).
    947..963     +  CDS            CBP (fragment): calmodulin-binding peptide derived from skeletal muscle myosin light chain kinase; binds calmodulin with nanomolar affinity in the presence of calcium
   1087..1208    -  polyA_signal   SV40 poly(A) signal: SV40 polyadenylation signal
   1231..1300    -  CDS            large T antigen (fragment): large T antigen from SV40 (simian virus 40)
   1323..1369    +  terminator     T7 terminator: transcription terminator for bacteriophage T7 RNA polymerase
   1399..1535    +  terminator     rrnG terminator: transcription terminator from the E. coli ribosomal RNA rrnG operon (Albrechtsen et al., 1991)
   1580..1651    +  misc_feature   3' β-globin insulator: insulator downstream of the human β-globin locus (Farrell et al., 2002)
   1877..2465    -  rep_origin     ori: high-copy-number ColE1/pMB1/pBR322/pUC origin of replication
   2637..2701    -  CDS            bla(M) (fragment): β-lactamase lacking the signal sequence; bla(M); allows cytosolic expression of β-lactamase
   2965..4174    +  promoter       UbC promoter: human ubiquitin C promoter
   4184..5205    +  CDS            HygR (fragment): hygromycin B phosphotransferase confers resistance to hygromycin
   5233..5281    +  polyA_signal   poly(A) signal: synthetic polyadenylation signal
   5547..6407    +  CDS            AmpR: β-lactamase; bla; confers resistance to ampicillin, carbenicillin, and related antibiotics
   6420..6556    +  terminator     rrnG terminator: transcription terminator from the E. coli ribosomal RNA rrnG operon (Albrechtsen et al., 1991)
   6701..6772    +  misc_feature   5' β-globin insulator: insulator upstream of the human β-globin locus (Farrell et al., 2002)
   6777..6823    -  terminator     T7 terminator: transcription terminator for bacteriophage T7 RNA polymerase
   6841..6889    -  polyA_signal   poly(A) signal: synthetic polyadenylation signal
   6970..7273    +  enhancer       CMV enhancer: human cytomegalovirus immediate early enhancer
   7346..7363    -  promoter       CMV promoter (fragment): human cytomegalovirus (CMV) immediate early promoter
   7426..7477    +  promoter       CMVd2 promoter: truncated human cytomegalovirus (CMV) immediate early promoter that yields moderately reduced expression relative to the full-length promoter
