[The description below was written by a language model from this plasmid's Addgene catalogue record and pLannotate feature annotations shown in this document.]
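Description:
pGBW-m4133507 is a mammalian expression plasmid built on the pTwist_CMV_Hygro_6 backbone that encodes the wild-type SARS-CoV-2 3C-like proteinase (nsp5, the main protease released from the ORF1ab polyprotein). It is propagated in E. coli as a high-copy plasmid through a ColE1/pUC-type origin, with ampicillin selection from a full-length β-lactamase gene. For selection in mammalian cells it carries a separate cassette in which the human ubiquitin C promoter drives hygromycin B phosphotransferase, followed by a synthetic polyadenylation signal.

The roughly 0.9 kb protease coding sequence lies downstream of the CMV immediate-early enhancer and promoter elements. The automated annotation matches it to a fragment of the SARS-CoV-2 replicase polyprotein 1a; the nsp10 function text attached to that hit is generic to the polyprotein entry and does not describe this insert. The catalogue record lists a backbone-encoded C-terminal tag consisting of a TEV protease cleavage site and a calmodulin-binding peptide (CBP). The feature table detects only a short CBP fragment just after the insert and does not annotate the TEV site. CBP allows calcium-dependent capture on calmodulin resin, and TEV cleavage would then remove the tag. An SV40 polyadenylation signal is annotated downstream of the reading frame, on the opposite strand.

The expression unit is bracketed by 5' and 3' β-globin insulator elements, along with T7 and rrnG terminators and a synthetic poly(A) signal that limit transcriptional read-through from neighbouring regions. The construct is suited to transient or hygromycin-selected stable expression of tagged nsp5 in mammalian cells. Likely applications include affinity purification or interaction studies, although the record states only the expression purpose.
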