Addgene plasmid #152847: pGBW-m4133507
Purpose: Mammalian expression plasmid for SARS-CoV-2 3C-like proteinase
Depositing lab: Ginkgo Bioworks & Benjie Chen. Depositing organization: Ginkgo Bioworks.
Backbone
  Vector backbone: pTwist_CMV_Hygro_6
  Backbone size w/o insert (bp): 6525
  Vector type: Mammalian Expression
  Selectable markers: Hygromycin
Growth in bacteria
  Bacterial resistance: Ampicillin, 100 μg/mL
  Growth temperature: 37°C
  Growth strain: DH5alpha
  Copy number: High Copy
Gene/Insert
  Gene/Insert name: SARS-CoV-2 3C-like proteinase (alt name: nsp5)
  Species: Severe acute respiratory syndrome coronavirus 2
  Insert size (bp): 911
  Mutation: wt
  Entrez Gene: ORF1ab (a.k.a. GU280_gp01)
  Promoter: CMV
  Tag / fusion protein: Cleavable TEV;CBP (C terminal on backbone)
  Cloning method: Unknown
Resource information
  A portion of this plasmid was derived from a plasmid made by: GinkgoBioworks
Depositor comments: NCBI reference sequence: YP_009725301.1
How to cite: pGBW-m4133507 was a gift from Ginkgo Bioworks & Benjie Chen (Addgene plasmid # 152847 ; http://n2t.net/addgene:152847 ; RRID:Addgene_152847)
